Addgene plasmid #25256: NRASA
Purpose: Bacterial expression for structure determination; may not be full ORF
Depositing lab: Cheryl Arrowsmith. Depositing organization: University of Toronto.
Backbone
  Vector backbone: pET28-MHL
  Backbone manufacturer: SGC
  Backbone size w/o insert (bp): 7325
  Vector type: Bacterial Expression
Growth in bacteria
  Bacterial resistance: Kanamycin, 50 μg/mL
  Growth temperature: 37°C
  Growth strain: DH5alpha
  Copy number: Low Copy
Gene/Insert
  Gene/Insert name: NRASA:M1-N172 (alt names: PDB: 3CON; neuroblastoma RAS viral (v-ras) oncogene homolog; NRASA)
  Species: H. sapiens (human)
  Insert size (bp): 516
  Mutation: Contains amino acids M1-N172
  Entrez Gene: NRAS (a.k.a. ALPS4, CMNS, KRAS, N-ras, NCMS, NRAS1, NS6)
  Tag / fusion protein: His (N terminal on insert)
  Cloning method: Restriction Enzyme
  Sequencing primers: 5′ T7; 3′ T7-term
Terms and licenses: Academic/Nonprofit Terms; Industry Terms: Not Available to Industry
Depositor comments: PDB: 3CON. http://www.thesgc.org/structures/3CON/
How to cite: NRASA was a gift from Cheryl Arrowsmith (Addgene plasmid # 25256 ; http://n2t.net/addgene:25256 ; RRID:Addgene_25256)
