[The description below was written by a language model from this plasmid's Addgene catalogue record and pLannotate feature annotations shown in this document.]
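Description:
NRASA is a bacterial expression plasmid built on the pET28-MHL backbone from a structural genomics programme. It is designed to produce a truncated human NRAS GTPase in E. coli for structure determination. The 516 bp insert encodes residues M1 to N172, so it covers the G domain and lacks the C-terminal portion of the protein. The record itself cautions that the insert may not be the full ORF. The depositor links the construct to a solved crystal structure.

Expression follows the standard pET arrangement. A T7 promoter is followed by a lac operator and the strong T7 gene 10 ribosome binding site, and a T7 terminator closes the cassette. A lacI gene with its own promoter supplies repressor, so transcription stays off until IPTG is added in a host that provides T7 RNA polymerase. The catalogue lists an N-terminal His tag. The annotation supports this with a short match just upstream of NRAS to a composite His/TEV-cleavage tag, which suggests the tag may be removable. A second short His-tag match and a T7 gene 10-derived fragment lie downstream of the insert. These are probably residual vector sequence, and the record does not indicate whether they are translated.

The plasmid replicates from a pBR322-type origin accompanied by bom and rop, which fits the low copy number listed. It is selected with kanamycin through an aminoglycoside phosphotransferase gene, and it also carries an f1 origin. The tetracycline-resistance fragments are nonfunctional backbone remnants. The sequenced plasmid is 5,822 nt, which is smaller than the 7,325 bp backbone size listed. The record does not explain this difference.
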