Features (pLannotate 1.2.2; 20 found; start..end, strand, type, name):
    534..1122    +  rep_origin     ori: high-copy-number ColE1/pMB1/pBR322/pUC origin of replication
   1308..1447    -  misc_feature   bom: basis of mobility region from pBR322
   1549..1740    -  CDS            rop: Rop protein, which maintains plasmids at low copy number; rop
   1757..2137    +  CDS            YPB1_ECOLX: Protein predicted: Swiss-Prot protein existence level 4. From Escherichia coli.
   2209..2500    -  CDS            TcR (fragment): tetracycline efflux protein; tet; confers resistance to tetracycline
   2515..2536    -  protein_bind   CAP binding site: CAP binding activates transcription in the presence of cAMP. E. coli catabolite activator protein
   2549..3631    -  CDS            lacI: lac repressor; lacI; The lac repressor binds to the lac operator to inhibit transcription in E. coli. This inhibition can be relieved by adding lactose or isopropyl-β-D-thiogalactopyranoside (IPTG).
   3632..3709    -  promoter       lacI promoter: lacI
   3717..3996    -  CDS            TcR (fragment): tetracycline efflux protein; tet; confers resistance to tetracycline
   4018..4036    +  promoter       T7 promoter: promoter for bacteriophage T7 RNA polymerase
   4037..4061    +  protein_bind   lac operator: The lac repressor binds to the lac operator to inhibit transcription in E. coli. This inhibition can be relieved by adding lactose or isopropyl-β-D-thiogalactopyranoside (IPTG). lac repressor encoded by lacI
   4076..4098    +  RBS            RBS: efficient ribosome binding site from bacteriophage T7 gene 10 (Olins and Rangwala, 1989)
   4106..4124    +  CDS            capTEV™ (fragment): composite tag for in vivo biotinylation, TEV protease cleavage, and 6xHis tagging
   4159..4674    +  CDS            NRAS (fragment): RASN_HUMAN - Also known as HRAS1. Experimental evidence at protein level: Swiss-Prot protein existence level 1. Ras proteins bind GDP/GTP and possess intrinsic GTPase activity. From Homo sapiens (Human).
   4704..4721    +  CDS            9xHis (fragment): 9xHis affinity tag
   4731..4780    +  CDS            SET1 (fragment): solubility-enhancement tag derived from T7 phage gene 10B
   4788..4835    +  terminator     T7 terminator: transcription terminator for bacteriophage T7 RNA polymerase
   4872..5300    +  rep_origin     f1 ori (sequence partly withheld): f1 bacteriophage origin of replication; arrow indicates direction of (+) strand synthesis
   5353..5410    +  promoter       AmpR promoter (fragment): bla
   5419..412     -  CDS            KanR (across the origin): aminoglycoside phosphotransferase; aph(3')-Ia; confers resistance to kanamycin in bacteria or G418 (Geneticin®) in eukaryotes
>Addgene plasmid #25256 | NRASA | addgene full sequence | sequence record 499692 | Addgene NGS Result
TACAAACAGGAATCGAATGCAACCGGCGCAGGAACACTGCCAGCGCATCAACAATATTTTCACCTGAATC
AGGATATTCTTCTAATACCTGGAATGCTGTTTTCCCGGGGATCGCAGTGGTGAGTAACCATGCATCATCA
GGAGTACGGATAAAATGCTTGATGGTCGGAAGAGGCATAAATTCCGTCAGCCAGTTTAGTCTGACCATCT
CATCTGTAACATCATTGGCAACGCTACCTTTGCCATGTTTCAGAAACAACTCTGGCGCATCGGGCTTCCC
ATACAATCGATAGATTGTCGCACCTGATTGCCCGACATTATCGCGAGCCCATTTATACCCATATAAATCA
GCATCCATGTTGGAATTTAATCGCGGCCTAGAGCAAGACGTTTCCCGTTGAATATGGCTCATAACACCCC
TTGTATTACTGTTTATGTAAGCAGACAGTTTTATTGTTCATGACCAAAATCCCTTAACGTGAGTTTTCGT
TCCACTGAGCGTCAGACCCCGTAGAAAAGATCAAAGGATCTTCTTGAGATCCTTTTTTTCTGCGCGTAAT
CTGCTGCTTGCAAACAAAAAAACCACCGCTACCAGCGGTGGTTTGTTTGCCGGATCAAGAGCTACCAACT
CTTTTTCCGAAGGTAACTGGCTTCAGCAGAGCGCAGATACCAAATACTGTCCTTCTAGTGTAGCCGTAGT
TAGGCCACCACTTCAAGAACTCTGTAGCACCGCCTACATACCTCGCTCTGCTAATCCTGTTACCAGTGGC
TGCTGCCAGTGGCGATAAGTCGTGTCTTACCGGGTTGGACTCAAGACGATAGTTACCGGATAAGGCGCAG
CGGTCGGGCTGAACGGGGGGTTCGTGCACACAGCCCAGCTTGGAGCGAACGACCTACACCGAACTGAGAT
ACCTACAGCGTGAGCTATGAGAAAGCGCCACGCTTCCCGAAGGGAGAAAGGCGGACAGGTATCCGGTAAG
CGGCAGGGTCGGAACAGGAGAGCGCACGAGGGAGCTTCCAGGGGGAAACGCCTGGTATCTTTATAGTCCT
GTCGGGTTTCGCCACCTCTGACTTGAGCGTCGATTTTTGTGATGCTCGTCAGGGGGGCGGAGCCTATGGA
AAAACGCCAGCAACGCGGCCTTTTTACGGTTCCTGGCCTTTTGCTGGCCTTTTGCTCACATGTTCTTTCC
TGCGTTATCCCCTGATTCTGTGGATAACCGTATTACCGCCTTTGAGTGAGCTGATACCGCTCGCCGCAGC
CGAACGACCGAGCGCAGCGAGTCAGTGAGCGAGGAAGCGGAAGAGCGCCTGATGCGGTATTTTCTCCTTA
CGCATCTGTGCGGTATTTCACACCGCAATGGTGCACTCTCAGTACAATCTGCTCTGATGCCGCATAGTTA
AGCCAGTATACACTCCGCTATCGCTACGTGACTGGGTCATGGCTGCGCCCCGACACCCGCCAACACCCGC
TGACGCGCCCTGACGGGCTTGTCTGCTCCCGGCATCCGCTTACAGACAAGCTGTGACCGTCTCCGGGAGC
TGCATGTGTCAGAGGTTTTCACCGTCATCACCGAAACGCGCGAGGCAGCTGCGGTAAAGCTCATCAGCGT
GGTCGTGAAGCGATTCACAGATGTCTGCCTGTTCATCCGCGTCCAGCTCGTTGAGTTTCTCCAGAAGCGT
TAATGTCTGGCTTCTGATAAAGCGGGCCATGTTAAGGGCGGTTTTTTCCTGTTTGGTCACTGATGCCTCC
GTGTAAGGGGGATTTCTGTTCATGGGGGTAATGATACCGATGAAACGAGAGAGGATGCTCACGATACGGG
TTACTGATGATGAACATGCCCGGTTACTGGAACGTTGTGAGGGTAAACAACTGGCGGTATGGATGCGGCG
GGACCAGAGAAAAATCACTCAGGGTCAATGCCAGCGCTTCGTTAATACAGATGTAGGTGTTCCACAGGGT
AGCCAGCAGCATCCTGCGATGCAGATCCGGAACATAATGGTGCAGGGCGCTGACTTCCGCGTTTCCAGAC
TTTACGAAACACGGAAACCGAAGACCATTCATGTTGTTGCTCAGGTCGCAGACGTTTTGCAGCAGCAGTC
GCTTCACGTTCGCTCGCGTATCGGTGATTCATTCTGCTAACCAGTAAGGCAACCCCGCCAGCCTAGCCGG
GTCCTCAACGACAGGAGCACGATCATGCGCACCCGTGGGGCCGCCATGCCGGCGATAATGGCCTGCTTCT
CGCCGAAACGTTTGGTGGCGGGACCAGTGACGAAGGCTTGAGCGAGGGCGTGCAAGATTCCGAATACCGC
AAGCGACAGGCCGATCATCGTCGCGCTCCAGCGAAAGCGGTCCTCGCCGAAAATGACCCAGAGCGCTGCC
GGCACCTGTCCTACGAGTTGCATGATAAAGAAGACAGTCATAAGTGCGGCGACGATAGTCATGCCCCGCG
CCCACCGGAAGGAGCTGACTGGGTTGAAGGCTCTCAAGGGCATCGGTCGAGATCCCGGTGCCTAATGAGT
GAGCTAACTTACATTAATTGCGTTGCGCTCACTGCCCGCTTTCCAGTCGGGAAACCTGTCGTGCCAGCTG
CATTAATGAATCGGCCAACGCGCGGGGAGAGGCGGTTTGCGTATTGGGCGCCAGGGTGGTTTTTCTTTTC
ACCAGTGAGACGGGCAACAGCTGATTGCCCTTCACCGCCTGGCCCTGAGAGAGTTGCAGCAAGCGGTCCA
CGCTGGTTTGCCCCAGCAGGCGAAAATCCTGTTTGATGGTGGTTAACGGCGGGATATAACATGAGCTGTC
TTCGGTATCGTCGTATCCCACTACCGAGATATCCGCACCAACGCGCAGCCCGGACTCGGTAATGGCGCGC
ATTGCGCCCAGCGCCATCTGATCGTTGGCAACCAGCATCGCAGTGGGAACGATGCCCTCATTCAGCATTT
GCATGGTTTGTTGAAAACCGGACATGGCACTCCAGTCGCCTTCCCGTTCCGCTATCGGCTGAATTTGATT
GCGAGTGAGATATTTATGCCAGCCAGCCAGACGCAGACGCGCCGAGACAGAACTTAATGGGCCCGCTAAC
AGCGCGATTTGCTGGTGACCCAATGCGACCAGATGCTCCACGCCCAGTCGCGTACCGTCTTCATGGGAGA
AAATAATACTGTTGATGGGTGTCTGGTCAGAGACATCAAGAAATAACGCCGGAACATTAGTGCAGGCAGC
TTCCACAGCAATGGCATCCTGGTCATCCAGCGGATAGTTAATGATCAGCCCACTGACGCGTTGCGCGAGA
AGATTGTGCACCGCCGCTTTACAGGCTTCGACGCCGCTTCGTTCTACCATCGACACCACCACGCTGGCAC
CCAGTTGATCGGCGCGAGATTTAATCGCCGCGACAATTTGCGACGGCGCGTGCAGGGCCAGACTGGAGGT
GGCAACGCCAATCAGCAACGACTGTTTGCCCGCCAGTTGTTGTGCCACGCGGTTGGGAATGTAATTCAGC
TCCGCCATCGCCGCTTCCACTTTTTCCCGCGTTTTCGCAGAAACGTGGCTGGCCTGGTTCACCACGCGGG
AAACGGTCTGATAAGAGACACCGGCATACTCTGCGACATCGTATAACGTTACTGGTTTCACATTCACCAC
CCTGAATTGACTCTCTTCCGGGCGCTATCATGCCATACCGCGAAAGGTTTTGCGCCATTCGATGGTGTCC
GGGATCTCGACGCTCTCCCTTATGCGACTCCTGCATTAGGAAGCAGCCCAGTAGTAGGTTGAGGCCGTTG
AGCACCGCCGCCGCAAGGAATGGTGCATGCAAGGAGATGGCGCCCAACAGTCCCCCGGCCACGGGGCCTG
CCACCATACCCACGCCGAAACAAGCGCTCATGAGCCCGAAGTGGCGAGCCCGATCTTCCCCATCGGTGAT
GTCGGCGATATAGGCGCCAGCAACCGCACCTGTGGCGCCGGTGATGCCGGCCACGATGCGTCCGGCGTAG
AGGATCGAGATCTCGATCCCGCGAAATTAATACGACTCACTATAGGGGAATTGTGAGCGGATAACAATTC
CCCTCTAGAAATAATTTTGTTTAACTTTAAGAAGGAGATATACCATGCATCATCATCATCATCACAGCAG
CGGCAGAGAAAACTTGTATTTCCAGGGCATGACTGAGTACAAACTGGTGGTGGTTGGAGCAGGTGGTGTT
GGGAAAAGCGCACTGACAATCCAGCTAATCCAGAACCACTTTGTAGATGAATATGATCCCACCATAGAGG
ATTCTTACAGAAAACAAGTGGTTATAGATGGTGAAACCTGTTTGTTGGACATACTGGATACAGCTGGACA
AGAAGAGTACAGTGCCATGAGAGACCAATACATGAGGACAGGCGAAGGCTTCCTCTGTGTATTTGCCATC
AATAATAGCAAGTCATTTGCGGATATTAACCTCTACAGGGAGCAGATTAAGCGAGTAAAAGACTCGGATG
ATGTACCTATGGTGCTAGTGGGAAACAAGTGTGATTTGCCAACAAGGACAGTTGATACAAAACAAGCCCA
CGAACTGGCCAAGAGTTACGGGATTCCATTCATTGAAACCTCAGCCAAGACCAGACAGGGTGTTGAAGAT
GCTTTTTACACACTGGTAAGAGAAATACGCCAGTACCGAATGAAAAAACTCAACTGATGACGAAGCTTGC
GGCCGCACTCGAGCACCACCACCACCACCACTGAGATCCGGCTGCTAACAAAGCCCGAAAGGAAGCTGAG
TTGGCTGCTGCCACCGCTGAGCAATAACTAGCATAACCCCTTGGGGCCTCTAAACGGGTCTTGAGGGGTT
TTTTGCTGAAAGGAGGAACTATATCCGGATTGGCGAATGGG
[124 nt withheld, positions 4872-4995]
C
[91 nt withheld, positions 4997-5087]
A
[49 nt withheld, positions 5089-5137]
CCTTTGACGTTGGAGTCCACGTTCTTT
[37 nt withheld, positions 5165-5201]
ACCCTATCTCGGTCTATTCTTTTGATTTATAAGGGATTTTGCCGATTTCGGCCTATTGGTTAAAAAATGA
GCTGATTTAACAAAAATTTAACGCGAATTTTAACAAAATATTAACGCTTACAATTTAGGTGGCACTTTTC
GGGGAAATGTGCGCGGAACCCCTATTTGTTTATTTTTCTAAATACATTCAAATATGTATCCGCTCATGAA
TTAATTCTTAGAAAAACTCATCGAGCATCAAATGAAACTGCAATTTATTCATATCAGGATTATCAATACC
ATATTTTTGAAAAAGCCGTTTCTGTAATGAAGGAGAAAACTCACCGAGGCAGTTCCATAGGATGGCAAGA
TCCTGGTATCGGTCTGCGATTCCGACTCGTCCAACATCAATACAACCTATTAATTTCCCCTCGTCAAAAA
TAAGGTTATCAAGTGAGAAATCACCATGAGTGACGACTGAATCCGGTGAGAATGGCAAAAGTTTATGCAT
TTCTTTCCAGACTTGTTCAACAGGCCAGCCATTACGCTCGTCATCAAAATCACTCGCATCAACCAAACCG
TTATTCATTCGTGATTGCGCCTGAGCGAGACGAAATACGCGATCGCTGTTAAAAGGACAAT
