>Addgene plasmid #25256 | NRASA | addgene partial sequence | sequence record 31336 | 25256 with T7
CTCTGAATATTTTGTTTACTTTAAGAAGGAGATATACCATGCATCATCATCATCATCACAGCAGCGGCAG
AGAAAACTTGTATTTCCAGGGCATGACTGAGTACAAACTGGTGGTGGTTGGAGCAGGTGGTGTTGGGAAA
AGCGCACTGACAATCCAGCTAATCCAGAACCACTTTGTAGATGAATATGATCCCACCATAGAGGATTCTT
ACAGAAAACAAGTGGTTATAGATGGTGAAACCTGTTTGTTGGACATACTGGATACAGCTGGACAAGAAGA
GTACAGTGCCATGAGAGACCAATACATGAGGACAGGCGAAGGCTTCCTCTGTGTATTTGCCATCAATAAT
AGCAAGTCATTTGCGGATATTAACCTCTACAGGGAGCAGATTAAGCGAGTAAAAGACTCGGATGATGTAC
CTATGGTGCTAGTGGGAAACAAGTGTGATTTGCCAACAAGGACAGTTGATACAAAACAAGCCCACGAACT
GGCCAAGAGTTACGGGATTCCATTCATTGAAACCTCAGCCAAGACCAGACAGGGTGTTGAAGATGCTTTT
TACACACTGGTAAGAGAAATACGCCAGTACCGAATGAAAAAACTCAACTGATGACGAAGCTTGCGGCCGC
ACTCGAGCACCACCACCACCACCACTGAGATCCGGCTGCTAACAAAGCCCGAAAGGAAGCTGAGTTGGCT
GCTGCCACCGCTGAGCAATAACTAGCATAACCCCTTGGGGCCTCTAAACGGGTCTTGAGGGGTTTTTTGC
TGAAAGGAGGAACTATATCCGGATTGGCGAATGGG
[97 nt withheld, positions 806-902]
