>Addgene plasmid #25256 | NRASA | analyzer sequence | sequence record 11730
ATGACTGAGTACAAACTGGTGGTGGTTGGAGCAGGTGGTGTTGGGAAAAGCGCACTGACAATCCAGCTAA
TCCAGAACCACTTTGTAGATGAATATGATCCCACCATAGAGGATTCTTACAGAAAACAAGTGGTTATAGA
TGGTGAAACCTGTTTGTTGGACATACTGGATACAGCTGGACAAGAAGAGTACAGTGCCATGAGAGACCAA
TACATGAGGACAGGCGAAGGCTTCCTCTGTGTATTTGCCATCAATAATAGCAAGTCATTTGCGGATATTA
ACCTCTACAGGGAGCAGATTAAGCGAGTAAAAGACTCGGATGATGTACCTATGGTGCTAGTGGGAAACAA
GTGTGATTTGCCAACAAGGACAGTTGATACAAAACAAGCCCACGAACTGGCCAAGAGTTACGGGATTCCA
TTCATTGAAACCTCAGCCAAGACCAGACAGGGTGTTGAAGATGCTTTTTACACACTGGTAAGAGAAATAC
GCCAGTACCGAATGAAAAAACTCAAC
